>Addgene plasmid #125651 | pCMV-ABEmax(TadA E59A, TadA*V106Q) | depositor full sequence | sequence record 240556 | pCMV-ABEmax(TadA E59A, TadA*V106Q) sequence 8811 bps
ATATGCCAAGTACGCCCCCTATTGACGTCAATGACGGTAAATGGCCCGCCTGGCATTATGCCCAGTACAT
GACCTTATGGGACTTTCCTACTTGGCAGTACATCTACGTATTAGTCATCGCTATTACCATGGTGATGCGG
TTTTGGCAGTACATCAATGGGCGTGGATAGCGGTTTGACTCACGGGGATTTCCAAGTCTCCACCCCATTG
ACGTCAATGGGAGTTTGTTTTGGCACCAAAATCAACGGGACTTTCCAAAATGTCGTAACAACTCCGCCCC
ATTGACGCAAATGGGCGGTAGGCGTGTACGGTGGGAGGTCTATATAAGCAGAGCTGGTTTAGTGAACCGT
CAGATCCGCTAGAGATCCGCGGCCGCTAATACGACTCACTATAGGGAGAGCCGCCACCATGAAACGGACA
GCCGACGGAAGCGAGTTCGAGTCACCAAAGAAGAAGCGGAAAGTCTCTGAAGTCGAGTTTAGCCACGAGT
ATTGGATGAGGCACGCACTGACCCTGGCAAAGCGAGCATGGGATGAAAGAGAAGTCCCCGTGGGCGCCGT
GCTGGTGCACAACAATAGAGTGATCGGAGAGGGATGGAACAGGCCAATCGGCCGCCACGACCCTACCGCA
CACGCAGCGATCATGGCACTGAGGCAGGGAGGCCTGGTCATGCAGAATTACCGCCTGATCGATGCCACCC
TGTATGTGACACTGGAGCCATGCGTGATGTGCGCAGGAGCAATGATCCACAGCAGGATCGGAAGAGTGGT
GTTCGGAGCACGGGACGCCAAGACCGGCGCAGCAGGCTCCCTGATGGATGTGCTGCACCACCCCGGCATG
AACCACCGGGTGGAGATCACAGAGGGAATCCTGGCAGACGAGTGCGCCGCCCTGCTGAGCGATTTCTTTA
GAATGCGGAGACAGGAGATCAAGGCCCAGAAGAAGGCACAGAGCTCCACCGACTCTGGAGGATCTAGCGG
AGGATCCTCTGGAAGCGAGACACCAGGCACAAGCGAGTCCGCCACACCAGAGAGCTCCGGCGGCTCCTCC
GGAGGATCCTCTGAGGTGGAGTTTTCCCACGAGTACTGGATGAGACATGCCCTGACCCTGGCCAAGAGGG
CACGCGATGAGAGGGAGGTGCCTGTGGGAGCCGTGCTGGTGCTGAACAATAGAGTGATCGGCGAGGGCTG
GAACAGAGCCATCGGCCTGCACGACCCAACAGCCCATGCCGAAATTATGGCCCTGAGACAGGGCGGCCTG
GTCATGCAGAACTACAGACTGATTGACGCCACCCTGTACGTGACATTCGAGCCTTGCGTGATGTGCGCCG
GCGCCATGATCCACTCTAGGATCGGCCGCGTGGTGTTTGGCCAGAGGAACGCAAAAACCGGCGCCGCAGG
CTCCCTGATGGACGTGCTGCACTACCCCGGCATGAATCACCGCGTCGAAATTACCGAGGGAATCCTGGCA
GATGAATGTGCCGCCCTGCTGTGCTATTTCTTTCGGATGCCTAGACAGGTGTTCAATGCTCAGAAGAAGG
CCCAGAGCTCCACCGACTCCGGAGGATCTAGCGGAGGCTCCTCTGGCTCTGAGACACCTGGCACAAGCGA
GAGCGCAACACCTGAAAGCAGCGGGGGCAGCAGCGGGGGGTCAGACAAGAAGTACAGCATCGGCCTGGCC
ATCGGCACCAACTCTGTGGGCTGGGCCGTGATCACCGACGAGTACAAGGTGCCCAGCAAGAAATTCAAGG
TGCTGGGCAACACCGACCGGCACAGCATCAAGAAGAACCTGATCGGAGCCCTGCTGTTCGACAGCGGCGA
AACAGCCGAGGCCACCCGGCTGAAGAGAACCGCCAGAAGAAGATACACCAGACGGAAGAACCGGATCTGC
TATCTGCAAGAGATCTTCAGCAACGAGATGGCCAAGGTGGACGACAGCTTCTTCCACAGACTGGAAGAGT
CCTTCCTGGTGGAAGAGGATAAGAAGCACGAGCGGCACCCCATCTTCGGCAACATCGTGGACGAGGTGGC
CTACCACGAGAAGTACCCCACCATCTACCACCTGAGAAAGAAACTGGTGGACAGCACCGACAAGGCCGAC
CTGCGGCTGATCTATCTGGCCCTGGCCCACATGATCAAGTTCCGGGGCCACTTCCTGATCGAGGGCGACC
TGAACCCCGACAACAGCGACGTGGACAAGCTGTTCATCCAGCTGGTGCAGACCTACAACCAGCTGTTCGA
GGAAAACCCCATCAACGCCAGCGGCGTGGACGCCAAGGCCATCCTGTCTGCCAGACTGAGCAAGAGCAGA
CGGCTGGAAAATCTGATCGCCCAGCTGCCCGGCGAGAAGAAGAATGGCCTGTTCGGAAACCTGATTGCCC
TGAGCCTGGGCCTGACCCCCAACTTCAAGAGCAACTTCGACCTGGCCGAGGATGCCAAACTGCAGCTGAG
CAAGGACACCTACGACGACGACCTGGACAACCTGCTGGCCCAGATCGGCGACCAGTACGCCGACCTGTTT
CTGGCCGCCAAGAACCTGTCCGACGCCATCCTGCTGAGCGACATCCTGAGAGTGAACACCGAGATCACCA
AGGCCCCCCTGAGCGCCTCTATGATCAAGAGATACGACGAGCACCACCAGGACCTGACCCTGCTGAAAGC
TCTCGTGCGGCAGCAGCTGCCTGAGAAGTACAAAGAGATTTTCTTCGACCAGAGCAAGAACGGCTACGCC
GGCTACATTGACGGCGGAGCCAGCCAGGAAGAGTTCTACAAGTTCATCAAGCCCATCCTGGAAAAGATGG
ACGGCACCGAGGAACTGCTCGTGAAGCTGAACAGAGAGGACCTGCTGCGGAAGCAGCGGACCTTCGACAA
CGGCAGCATCCCCCACCAGATCCACCTGGGAGAGCTGCACGCCATTCTGCGGCGGCAGGAAGATTTTTAC
CCATTCCTGAAGGACAACCGGGAAAAGATCGAGAAGATCCTGACCTTCCGCATCCCCTACTACGTGGGCC
CTCTGGCCAGGGGAAACAGCAGATTCGCCTGGATGACCAGAAAGAGCGAGGAAACCATCACCCCCTGGAA
CTTCGAGGAAGTGGTGGACAAGGGCGCTTCCGCCCAGAGCTTCATCGAGCGGATGACCAACTTCGATAAG
AACCTGCCCAACGAGAAGGTGCTGCCCAAGCACAGCCTGCTGTACGAGTACTTCACCGTGTATAACGAGC
TGACCAAAGTGAAATACGTGACCGAGGGAATGAGAAAGCCCGCCTTCCTGAGCGGCGAGCAGAAAAAGGC
CATCGTGGACCTGCTGTTCAAGACCAACCGGAAAGTGACCGTGAAGCAGCTGAAAGAGGACTACTTCAAG
AAAATCGAGTGCTTCGACTCCGTGGAAATCTCCGGCGTGGAAGATCGGTTCAACGCCTCCCTGGGCACAT
ACCACGATCTGCTGAAAATTATCAAGGACAAGGACTTCCTGGACAATGAGGAAAACGAGGACATTCTGGA
AGATATCGTGCTGACCCTGACACTGTTTGAGGACAGAGAGATGATCGAGGAACGGCTGAAAACCTATGCC
CACCTGTTCGACGACAAAGTGATGAAGCAGCTGAAGCGGCGGAGATACACCGGCTGGGGCAGGCTGAGCC
GGAAGCTGATCAACGGCATCCGGGACAAGCAGTCCGGCAAGACAATCCTGGATTTCCTGAAGTCCGACGG
CTTCGCCAACAGAAACTTCATGCAGCTGATCCACGACGACAGCCTGACCTTTAAAGAGGACATCCAGAAA
GCCCAGGTGTCCGGCCAGGGCGATAGCCTGCACGAGCACATTGCCAATCTGGCCGGCAGCCCCGCCATTA
AGAAGGGCATCCTGCAGACAGTGAAGGTGGTGGACGAGCTCGTGAAAGTGATGGGCCGGCACAAGCCCGA
GAACATCGTGATCGAAATGGCCAGAGAGAACCAGACCACCCAGAAGGGACAGAAGAACAGCCGCGAGAGA
ATGAAGCGGATCGAAGAGGGCATCAAAGAGCTGGGCAGCCAGATCCTGAAAGAACACCCCGTGGAAAACA
CCCAGCTGCAGAACGAGAAGCTGTACCTGTACTACCTGCAGAATGGGCGGGATATGTACGTGGACCAGGA
ACTGGACATCAACCGGCTGTCCGACTACGATGTGGACCATATCGTGCCTCAGAGCTTTCTGAAGGACGAC
TCCATCGACAACAAGGTGCTGACCAGAAGCGACAAGAACCGGGGCAAGAGCGACAACGTGCCCTCCGAAG
AGGTCGTGAAGAAGATGAAGAACTACTGGCGGCAGCTGCTGAACGCCAAGCTGATTACCCAGAGAAAGTT
CGACAATCTGACCAAGGCCGAGAGAGGCGGCCTGAGCGAACTGGATAAGGCCGGCTTCATCAAGAGACAG
CTGGTGGAAACCCGGCAGATCACAAAGCACGTGGCACAGATCCTGGACTCCCGGATGAACACTAAGTACG
ACGAGAATGACAAGCTGATCCGGGAAGTGAAAGTGATCACCCTGAAGTCCAAGCTGGTGTCCGATTTCCG
GAAGGATTTCCAGTTTTACAAAGTGCGCGAGATCAACAACTACCACCACGCCCACGACGCCTACCTGAAC
GCCGTCGTGGGAACCGCCCTGATCAAAAAGTACCCTAAGCTGGAAAGCGAGTTCGTGTACGGCGACTACA
AGGTGTACGACGTGCGGAAGATGATCGCCAAGAGCGAGCAGGAAATCGGCAAGGCTACCGCCAAGTACTT
CTTCTACAGCAACATCATGAACTTTTTCAAGACCGAGATTACCCTGGCCAACGGCGAGATCCGGAAGCGG
CCTCTGATCGAGACAAACGGCGAAACCGGGGAGATCGTGTGGGATAAGGGCCGGGATTTTGCCACCGTGC
GGAAAGTGCTGAGCATGCCCCAAGTGAATATCGTGAAAAAGACCGAGGTGCAGACAGGCGGCTTCAGCAA
AGAGTCTATCCTGCCCAAGAGGAACAGCGATAAGCTGATCGCCAGAAAGAAGGACTGGGACCCTAAGAAG
TACGGCGGCTTCGACAGCCCCACCGTGGCCTATTCTGTGCTGGTGGTGGCCAAAGTGGAAAAGGGCAAGT
CCAAGAAACTGAAGAGTGTGAAAGAGCTGCTGGGGATCACCATCATGGAAAGAAGCAGCTTCGAGAAGAA
TCCCATCGACTTTCTGGAAGCCAAGGGCTACAAAGAAGTGAAAAAGGACCTGATCATCAAGCTGCCTAAG
TACTCCCTGTTCGAGCTGGAAAACGGCCGGAAGAGAATGCTGGCCTCTGCCGGCGAACTGCAGAAGGGAA
ACGAACTGGCCCTGCCCTCCAAATATGTGAACTTCCTGTACCTGGCCAGCCACTATGAGAAGCTGAAGGG
CTCCCCCGAGGATAATGAGCAGAAACAGCTGTTTGTGGAACAGCACAAGCACTACCTGGACGAGATCATC
GAGCAGATCAGCGAGTTCTCCAAGAGAGTGATCCTGGCCGACGCTAATCTGGACAAAGTGCTGTCCGCCT
ACAACAAGCACCGGGATAAGCCCATCAGAGAGCAGGCCGAGAATATCATCCACCTGTTTACCCTGACCAA
TCTGGGAGCCCCTGCCGCCTTCAAGTACTTTGACACCACCATCGACCGGAAGAGGTACACCAGCACCAAA
GAGGTGCTGGACGCCACCCTGATCCACCAGAGCATCACCGGCCTGTACGAGACACGGATCGACCTGTCTC
AGCTGGGAGGTGACTCTGGCGGCTCAAAAAGAACCGCCGACGGCAGCGAATTCGAGCCCAAGAAGAAGAG
GAAAGTCTAACCGGTCATCATCACCATCACCATTGAGTTTAAACCCGCTGATCAGCCTCGACTGTGCCTT
CTAGTTGCCAGCCATCTGTTGTTTGCCCCTCCCCCGTGCCTTCCTTGACCCTGGAAGGTGCCACTCCCAC
TGTCCTTTCCTAATAAAATGAGGAAATTGCATCGCATTGTCTGAGTAGGTGTCATTCTATTCTGGGGGGT
GGGGTGGGGCAGGACAGCAAGGGGGAGGATTGGGAAGACAATAGCAGGCATGCTGGGGATGCGGTGGGCT
CTATGGCTTCTGAGGCGGAAAGAACCAGCTGGGGCTCGATACCGTCGACCTCTAGCTAGAGCTTGGCGTA
ATCATGGTCATAGCTGTTTCCTGTGTGAAATTGTTATCCGCTCACAATTCCACACAACATACGAGCCGGA
AGCATAAAGTGTAAAGCCTAGGGTGCCTAATGAGTGAGCTAACTCACATTAATTGCGTTGCGCTCACTGC
CCGCTTTCCAGTCGGGAAACCTGTCGTGCCAGCTGCATTAATGAATCGGCCAACGCGCGGGGAGAGGCGG
TTTGCGTATTGGGCGCTCTTCCGCTTCCTCGCTCACTGACTCGCTGCGCTCGGTCGTTCGGCTGCGGCGA
GCGGTATCAGCTCACTCAAAGGCGGTAATACGGTTATCCACAGAATCAGGGGATAACGCAGGAAAGAACA
TGTGAGCAAAAGGCCAGCAAAAGGCCAGGAACCGTAAAAAGGCCGCGTTGCTGGCGTTTTTCCATAGGCT
CCGCCCCCCTGACGAGCATCACAAAAATCGACGCTCAAGTCAGAGGTGGCGAAACCCGACAGGACTATAA
AGATACCAGGCGTTTCCCCCTGGAAGCTCCCTCGTGCGCTCTCCTGTTCCGACCCTGCCGCTTACCGGAT
ACCTGTCCGCCTTTCTCCCTTCGGGAAGCGTGGCGCTTTCTCATAGCTCACGCTGTAGGTATCTCAGTTC
GGTGTAGGTCGTTCGCTCCAAGCTGGGCTGTGTGCACGAACCCCCCGTTCAGCCCGACCGCTGCGCCTTA
TCCGGTAACTATCGTCTTGAGTCCAACCCGGTAAGACACGACTTATCGCCACTGGCAGCAGCCACTGGTA
ACAGGATTAGCAGAGCGAGGTATGTAGGCGGTGCTACAGAGTTCTTGAAGTGGTGGCCTAACTACGGCTA
CACTAGAAGAACAGTATTTGGTATCTGCGCTCTGCTGAAGCCAGTTACCTTCGGAAAAAGAGTTGGTAGC
TCTTGATCCGGCAAACAAACCACCGCTGGTAGCGGTGGTTTTTTTGTTTGCAAGCAGCAGATTACGCGCA
GAAAAAAAGGATCTCAAGAAGATCCTTTGATCTTTTCTACGGGGTCTGACGCTCAGTGGAACGAAAACTC
ACGTTAAGGGATTTTGGTCATGAGATTATCAAAAAGGATCTTCACCTAGATCCTTTTAAATTAAAAATGA
AGTTTTAAATCAATCTAAAGTATATATGAGTAAACTTGGTCTGACAGTTACCAATGCTTAATCAGTGAGG
CACCTATCTCAGCGATCTGTCTATTTCGTTCATCCATAGTTGCCTGACTCCCCGTCGTGTAGATAACTAC
GATACGGGAGGGCTTACCATCTGGCCCCAGTGCTGCAATGATACCGCGAGACCCACGCTCACCGGCTCCA
GATTTATCAGCAATAAACCAGCCAGCCGGAAGGGCCGAGCGCAGAAGTGGTCCTGCAACTTTATCCGCCT
CCATCCAGTCTATTAATTGTTGCCGGGAAGCTAGAGTAAGTAGTTCGCCAGTTAATAGTTTGCGCAACGT
TGTTGCCATTGCTACAGGCATCGTGGTGTCACGCTCGTCGTTTGGTATGGCTTCATTCAGCTCCGGTTCC
CAACGATCAAGGCGAGTTACATGATCCCCCATGTTGTGCAAAAAAGCGGTTAGCTCCTTCGGTCCTCCGA
TCGTTGTCAGAAGTAAGTTGGCCGCAGTGTTATCACTCATGGTTATGGCAGCACTGCATAATTCTCTTAC
TGTCATGCCATCCGTAAGATGCTTTTCTGTGACTGGTGAGTACTCAACCAAGTCATTCTGAGAATAGTGT
ATGCGGCGACCGAGTTGCTCTTGCCCGGCGTCAATACGGGATAATACCGCGCCACATAGCAGAACTTTAA
AAGTGCTCATCATTGGAAAACGTTCTTCGGGGCGAAAACTCTCAAGGATCTTACCGCTGTTGAGATCCAG
TTCGATGTAACCCACTCGTGCACCCAACTGATCTTCAGCATCTTTTACTTTCACCAGCGTTTCTGGGTGA
GCAAAAACAGGAAGGCAAAATGCCGCAAAAAAGGGAATAAGGGCGACACGGAAATGTTGAATACTCATAC
TCTTCCTTTTTCAATATTATTGAAGCATTTATCAGGGTTATTGTCTCATGAGCGGATACATATTTGAATG
TATTTAGAAAAATAAACAAATAGGGGTTCCGCGCACATTTCCCCGAAAAGTGCCACCTGACGTCGACGGA
TCGGGAGATCGATCTCCCGATCCCCTAGGGTCGACTCTCAGTACAATCTGCTCTGATGCCGCATAGTTAA
GCCAGTATCTGCTCCCTGCTTGTGTGTTGGAGGTCGCTGAGTAGTGCGCGAGCAAAATTTAAGCTACAAC
AAGGCAAGGCTTGACCGACAATTGCATGAAGAATCTGCTTAGGGTTAGGCGTTTTGCGCTGCTTCGCGAT
GTACGGGCCAGATATACGCGTTGACATTGATTATTGACTAGTTATTAATAGTAATCAATTACGGGGTCAT
TAGTTCATAGCCCATATATGGAGTTCCGCGTTACATAACTTACGGTAAATGGCCCGCCTGGCTGACCGCC
CAACGACCCCCGCCCATTGACGTCAATAATGACGTATGTTCCCATAGTAACGCCAATAGGGACTTTCCAT
TGACGTCAATGGGTGGAGTATTTACGGTAAACTGCCCACTTGGCAGTACATCAAGTGTATC
Features (pLannotate 1.2.2; 18 found; start..end, strand, type, name):
    132..335     +  promoter       CMV promoter: human cytomegalovirus (CMV) immediate early promoter
    377..395     +  promoter       T7 promoter: promoter for bacteriophage T7 RNA polymerase
    466..942     +  CDS            tadA: TADA_ECOLI - Also known as yfhC. Experimental evidence at protein level: Swiss-Prot protein existence level 1. Catalyzes the deamination of adenosine to inosine at the wobble position 34 of tRNA(Arg2). Essential for cell viability. From Escherichia coli (strain K12).
   1063..1554    +  CDS            tadA: TADA_ECOLI - Also known as yfhC. Experimental evidence at protein level: Swiss-Prot protein existence level 1. Catalyzes the deamination of adenosine to inosine at the wobble position 34 of tRNA(Arg2). Essential for cell viability. From Escherichia coli (strain K12).
   1654..3255    +  CDS            dCas9(N): N-terminal portion of catalytically inactive Streptococcus pyogenes dCas9 carrying the D10A mutation (Zetsche et al., 2015)
   3256..5750    +  CDS            Cas9(C) (fragment): C-terminal portion of Streptococcus pyogenes Cas9 (Zetsche et al., 2015)
   5872..6096    +  polyA_signal   bGH poly(A) signal: bovine growth hormone polyadenylation signal
   6100..6121    +  promoter       SV40 promoter (fragment): SV40 enhancer and early promoter
   6126..6142    +  misc_feature   MCS (fragment): pBluescript multiple cloning site
   6191..6207    -  protein_bind   lac operator: The lac repressor binds to the lac operator to inhibit transcription in E. coli. This inhibition can be relieved by adding lactose or isopropyl-β-D-thiogalactopyranoside (IPTG). lac repressor encoded by lacI
   6215..6245    -  promoter       lac promoter: promoter for the E. coli lac operon
   6260..6281    -  protein_bind   CAP binding site: CAP binding activates transcription in the presence of cAMP. E. coli catabolite activator protein
   6294..6386    -  CDS            lacI (fragment): lac repressor; lacI; The lac repressor binds to the lac operator to inhibit transcription in E. coli. This inhibition can be relieved by adding lactose or isopropyl-β-D-thiogalactopyranoside (IPTG).
   6569..7157    -  rep_origin     ori: high-copy-number ColE1/pMB1/pBR322/pUC origin of replication
   7328..8188    -  CDS            AmpR: β-lactamase; bla; confers resistance to ampicillin, carbenicillin, and related antibiotics
   8189..8293    -  promoter       AmpR promoter: bla
   8364..8408    -  misc_feature   bom (fragment): basis of mobility region from pBR322
   8563..131     +  enhancer       CMV enhancer (across the origin): human cytomegalovirus immediate early enhancer
