>Addgene plasmid #125651 | pCMV-ABEmax(TadA E59A, TadA*V106Q) | addgene full sequence | sequence record 244313 | Addgene NGS Result
AATTGCATGAAGAATCTGCTTAGGGTTAGGCGTTTTGCGCTGCTTCGCGATGTACGGGCCAGATATACGC
GTTGACATTGATTATTGACTAGTTATTAATAGTAATCAATTACGGGGTCATTAGTTCATAGCCCATATAT
GGAGTTCCGCGTTACATAACTTACGGTAAATGGCCCGCCTGGCTGACCGCCCAACGACCCCCGCCCATTG
ACGTCAATAATGACGTATGTTCCCATAGTAACGCCAATAGGGACTTTCCATTGACGTCAATGGGTGGAGT
ATTTACGGTAAACTGCCCACTTGGCAGTACATCAAGTGTATCATATGCCAAGTACGCCCCCTATTGACGT
CAATGACGGTAAATGGCCCGCCTGGCATTATGCCCAGTACATGACCTTATGGGACTTTCCTACTTGGCAG
TACATCTACGTATTAGTCATCGCTATTACCATGGTGATGCGGTTTTGGCAGTACATCAATGGGCGTGGAT
AGCGGTTTGACTCACGGGGATTTCCAAGTCTCCACCCCATTGACGTCAATGGGAGTTTGTTTTGGCACCA
AAATCAACGGGACTTTCCAAAATGTCGTAACAACTCCGCCCCATTGACGCAAATGGGCGGTAGGCGTGTA
CGGTGGGAGGTCTATATAAGCAGAGCTGGTTTAGTGAACCGTCAGATCCGCTAGAGATCCGCGGCCGCTA
ATACGACTCACTATAGGGAGAGCCGCCACCATGAAACGGACAGCCGACGGAAGCGAGTTCGAGTCACCAA
AGAAGAAGCGGAAAGTCTCTGAAGTCGAGTTTAGCCACGAGTATTGGATGAGGCACGCACTGACCCTGGC
AAAGCGAGCATGGGATGAAAGAGAAGTCCCCGTGGGCGCCGTGCTGGTGCACAACAATAGAGTGATCGGA
GAGGGATGGAACAGGCCAATCGGCCGCCACGACCCTACCGCACACGCAGCGATCATGGCACTGAGGCAGG
GAGGCCTGGTCATGCAGAATTACCGCCTGATCGATGCCACCCTGTATGTGACACTGGAGCCATGCGTGAT
GTGCGCAGGAGCAATGATCCACAGCAGGATCGGAAGAGTGGTGTTCGGAGCACGGGACGCCAAGACCGGC
GCAGCAGGCTCCCTGATGGATGTGCTGCACCACCCCGGCATGAACCACCGGGTGGAGATCACAGAGGGAA
TCCTGGCAGACGAGTGCGCCGCCCTGCTGAGCGATTTCTTTAGAATGCGGAGACAGGAGATCAAGGCCCA
GAAGAAGGCACAGAGCTCCACCGACTCTGGAGGATCTAGCGGAGGATCCTCTGGAAGCGAGACACCAGGC
ACAAGCGAGTCCGCCACACCAGAGAGCTCCGGCGGCTCCTCCGGAGGATCCTCTGAGGTGGAGTTTTCCC
ACGAGTACTGGATGAGACATGCCCTGACCCTGGCCAAGAGGGCACGCGATGAGAGGGAGGTGCCTGTGGG
AGCCGTGCTGGTGCTGAACAATAGAGTGATCGGCGAGGGCTGGAACAGAGCCATCGGCCTGCACGACCCA
ACAGCCCATGCCGAAATTATGGCCCTGAGACAGGGCGGCCTGGTCATGCAGAACTACAGACTGATTGACG
CCACCCTGTACGTGACATTCGAGCCTTGCGTGATGTGCGCCGGCGCCATGATCCACTCTAGGATCGGCCG
CGTGGTGTTTGGCCAGAGGAACGCAAAAACCGGCGCCGCAGGCTCCCTGATGGACGTGCTGCACTACCCC
GGCATGAATCACCGCGTCGAAATTACCGAGGGAATCCTGGCAGATGAATGTGCCGCCCTGCTGTGCTATT
TCTTTCGGATGCCTAGACAGGTGTTCAATGCTCAGAAGAAGGCCCAGAGCTCCACCGACTCCGGAGGATC
TAGCGGAGGCTCCTCTGGCTCTGAGACACCTGGCACAAGCGAGAGCGCAACACCTGAAAGCAGCGGGGGC
AGCAGCGGGGGGTCAGACAAGAAGTACAGCATCGGCCTGGCCATCGGCACCAACTCTGTGGGCTGGGCCG
TGATCACCGACGAGTACAAGGTGCCCAGCAAGAAATTCAAGGTGCTGGGCAACACCGACCGGCACAGCAT
CAAGAAGAACCTGATCGGAGCCCTGCTGTTCGACAGCGGCGAAACAGCCGAGGCCACCCGGCTGAAGAGA
ACCGCCAGAAGAAGATACACCAGACGGAAGAACCGGATCTGCTATCTGCAAGAGATCTTCAGCAACGAGA
TGGCCAAGGTGGACGACAGCTTCTTCCACAGACTGGAAGAGTCCTTCCTGGTGGAAGAGGATAAGAAGCA
CGAGCGGCACCCCATCTTCGGCAACATCGTGGACGAGGTGGCCTACCACGAGAAGTACCCCACCATCTAC
CACCTGAGAAAGAAACTGGTGGACAGCACCGACAAGGCCGACCTGCGGCTGATCTATCTGGCCCTGGCCC
ACATGATCAAGTTCCGGGGCCACTTCCTGATCGAGGGCGACCTGAACCCCGACAACAGCGACGTGGACAA
GCTGTTCATCCAGCTGGTGCAGACCTACAACCAGCTGTTCGAGGAAAACCCCATCAACGCCAGCGGCGTG
GACGCCAAGGCCATCCTGTCTGCCAGACTGAGCAAGAGCAGACGGCTGGAAAATCTGATCGCCCAGCTGC
CCGGCGAGAAGAAGAATGGCCTGTTCGGAAACCTGATTGCCCTGAGCCTGGGCCTGACCCCCAACTTCAA
GAGCAACTTCGACCTGGCCGAGGATGCCAAACTGCAGCTGAGCAAGGACACCTACGACGACGACCTGGAC
AACCTGCTGGCCCAGATCGGCGACCAGTACGCCGACCTGTTTCTGGCCGCCAAGAACCTGTCCGACGCCA
TCCTGCTGAGCGACATCCTGAGAGTGAACACCGAGATCACCAAGGCCCCCCTGAGCGCCTCTATGATCAA
GAGATACGACGAGCACCACCAGGACCTGACCCTGCTGAAAGCTCTCGTGCGGCAGCAGCTGCCTGAGAAG
TACAAAGAGATTTTCTTCGACCAGAGCAAGAACGGCTACGCCGGCTACATTGACGGCGGAGCCAGCCAGG
AAGAGTTCTACAAGTTCATCAAGCCCATCCTGGAAAAGATGGACGGCACCGAGGAACTGCTCGTGAAGCT
GAACAGAGAGGACCTGCTGCGGAAGCAGCGGACCTTCGACAACGGCAGCATCCCCCACCAGATCCACCTG
GGAGAGCTGCACGCCATTCTGCGGCGGCAGGAAGATTTTTACCCATTCCTGAAGGACAACCGGGAAAAGA
TCGAGAAGATCCTGACCTTCCGCATCCCCTACTACGTGGGCCCTCTGGCCAGGGGAAACAGCAGATTCGC
CTGGATGACCAGAAAGAGCGAGGAAACCATCACCCCCTGGAACTTCGAGGAAGTGGTGGACAAGGGCGCT
TCCGCCCAGAGCTTCATCGAGCGGATGACCAACTTCGATAAGAACCTGCCCAACGAGAAGGTGCTGCCCA
AGCACAGCCTGCTGTACGAGTACTTCACCGTGTATAACGAGCTGACCAAAGTGAAATACGTGACCGAGGG
AATGAGAAAGCCCGCCTTCCTGAGCGGCGAGCAGAAAAAGGCCATCGTGGACCTGCTGTTCAAGACCAAC
CGGAAAGTGACCGTGAAGCAGCTGAAAGAGGACTACTTCAAGAAAATCGAGTGCTTCGACTCCGTGGAAA
TCTCCGGCGTGGAAGATCGGTTCAACGCCTCCCTGGGCACATACCACGATCTGCTGAAAATTATCAAGGA
CAAGGACTTCCTGGACAATGAGGAAAACGAGGACATTCTGGAAGATATCGTGCTGACCCTGACACTGTTT
GAGGACAGAGAGATGATCGAGGAACGGCTGAAAACCTATGCCCACCTGTTCGACGACAAAGTGATGAAGC
AGCTGAAGCGGCGGAGATACACCGGCTGGGGCAGGCTGAGCCGGAAGCTGATCAACGGCATCCGGGACAA
GCAGTCCGGCAAGACAATCCTGGATTTCCTGAAGTCCGACGGCTTCGCCAACAGAAACTTCATGCAGCTG
ATCCACGACGACAGCCTGACCTTTAAAGAGGACATCCAGAAAGCCCAGGTGTCCGGCCAGGGCGATAGCC
TGCACGAGCACATTGCCAATCTGGCCGGCAGCCCCGCCATTAAGAAGGGCATCCTGCAGACAGTGAAGGT
GGTGGACGAGCTCGTGAAAGTGATGGGCCGGCACAAGCCCGAGAACATCGTGATCGAAATGGCCAGAGAG
AACCAGACCACCCAGAAGGGACAGAAGAACAGCCGCGAGAGAATGAAGCGGATCGAAGAGGGCATCAAAG
AGCTGGGCAGCCAGATCCTGAAAGAACACCCCGTGGAAAACACCCAGCTGCAGAACGAGAAGCTGTACCT
GTACTACCTGCAGAATGGGCGGGATATGTACGTGGACCAGGAACTGGACATCAACCGGCTGTCCGACTAC
GATGTGGACCATATCGTGCCTCAGAGCTTTCTGAAGGACGACTCCATCGACAACAAGGTGCTGACCAGAA
GCGACAAGAACCGGGGCAAGAGCGACAACGTGCCCTCCGAAGAGGTCGTGAAGAAGATGAAGAACTACTG
GCGGCAGCTGCTGAACGCCAAGCTGATTACCCAGAGAAAGTTCGACAATCTGACCAAGGCCGAGAGAGGC
GGCCTGAGCGAACTGGATAAGGCCGGCTTCATCAAGAGACAGCTGGTGGAAACCCGGCAGATCACAAAGC
ACGTGGCACAGATCCTGGACTCCCGGATGAACACTAAGTACGACGAGAATGACAAGCTGATCCGGGAAGT
GAAAGTGATCACCCTGAAGTCCAAGCTGGTGTCCGATTTCCGGAAGGATTTCCAGTTTTACAAAGTGCGC
GAGATCAACAACTACCACCACGCCCACGACGCCTACCTGAACGCCGTCGTGGGAACCGCCCTGATCAAAA
AGTACCCTAAGCTGGAAAGCGAGTTCGTGTACGGCGACTACAAGGTGTACGACGTGCGGAAGATGATCGC
CAAGAGCGAGCAGGAAATCGGCAAGGCTACCGCCAAGTACTTCTTCTACAGCAACATCATGAACTTTTTC
AAGACCGAGATTACCCTGGCCAACGGCGAGATCCGGAAGCGGCCTCTGATCGAGACAAACGGCGAAACCG
GGGAGATCGTGTGGGATAAGGGCCGGGATTTTGCCACCGTGCGGAAAGTGCTGAGCATGCCCCAAGTGAA
TATCGTGAAAAAGACCGAGGTGCAGACAGGCGGCTTCAGCAAAGAGTCTATCCTGCCCAAGAGGAACAGC
GATAAGCTGATCGCCAGAAAGAAGGACTGGGACCCTAAGAAGTACGGCGGCTTCGACAGCCCCACCGTGG
CCTATTCTGTGCTGGTGGTGGCCAAAGTGGAAAAGGGCAAGTCCAAGAAACTGAAGAGTGTGAAAGAGCT
GCTGGGGATCACCATCATGGAAAGAAGCAGCTTCGAGAAGAATCCCATCGACTTTCTGGAAGCCAAGGGC
TACAAAGAAGTGAAAAAGGACCTGATCATCAAGCTGCCTAAGTACTCCCTGTTCGAGCTGGAAAACGGCC
GGAAGAGAATGCTGGCCTCTGCCGGCGAACTGCAGAAGGGAAACGAACTGGCCCTGCCCTCCAAATATGT
GAACTTCCTGTACCTGGCCAGCCACTATGAGAAGCTGAAGGGCTCCCCCGAGGATAATGAGCAGAAACAG
CTGTTTGTGGAACAGCACAAGCACTACCTGGACGAGATCATCGAGCAGATCAGCGAGTTCTCCAAGAGAG
TGATCCTGGCCGACGCTAATCTGGACAAAGTGCTGTCCGCCTACAACAAGCACCGGGATAAGCCCATCAG
AGAGCAGGCCGAGAATATCATCCACCTGTTTACCCTGACCAATCTGGGAGCCCCTGCCGCCTTCAAGTAC
TTTGACACCACCATCGACCGGAAGAGGTACACCAGCACCAAAGAGGTGCTGGACGCCACCCTGATCCACC
AGAGCATCACCGGCCTGTACGAGACACGGATCGACCTGTCTCAGCTGGGAGGTGACTCTGGCGGCTCAAA
AAGAACCGCCGACGGCAGCGAATTCGAGCCCAAGAAGAAGAGGAAAGTCTAACCGGTCATCATCACCATC
ACCATTGAGTTTAAACCCGCTGATCAGCCTCGACTGTGCCTTCTAGTTGCCAGCCATCTGTTGTTTGCCC
CTCCCCCGTGCCTTCCTTGACCCTGGAAGGTGCCACTCCCACTGTCCTTTCCTAATAAAATGAGGAAATT
GCATCGCATTGTCTGAGTAGGTGTCATTCTATTCTGGGGGGTGGGGTGGGGCAGGACAGCAAGGGGGAGG
ATTGGGAAGACAATAGCAGGCATGCTGGGGATGCGGTGGGCTCTATGGCTTCTGAGGCGGAAAGAACCAG
CTGGGGCTCGATACCGTCGACCTCTAGCTAGAGCTTGGCGTAATCATGGTCATAGCTGTTTCCTGTGTGA
AATTGTTATCCGCTCACAATTCCACACAACATACGAGCCGGAAGCATAAAGTGTAAAGCCTAGGGTGCCT
AATGAGTGAGCTAACTCACATTAATTGCGTTGCGCTCACTGCCCGCTTTCCAGTCGGGAAACCTGTCGTG
CCAGCTGCATTAATGAATCGGCCAACGCGCGGGGAGAGGCGGTTTGCGTATTGGGCGCTCTTCCGCTTCC
TCGCTCACTGACTCGCTGCGCTCGGTCGTTCGGCTGCGGCGAGCGGTATCAGCTCACTCAAAGGCGGTAA
TACGGTTATCCACAGAATCAGGGGATAACGCAGGAAAGAACATGTGAGCAAAAGGCCAGCAAAAGGCCAG
GAACCGTAAAAAGGCCGCGTTGCTGGCGTTTTTCCATAGGCTCCGCCCCCCTGACGAGCATCACAAAAAT
CGACGCTCAAGTCAGAGGTGGCGAAACCCGACAGGACTATAAAGATACCAGGCGTTTCCCCCTGGAAGCT
CCCTCGTGCGCTCTCCTGTTCCGACCCTGCCGCTTACCGGATACCTGTCCGCCTTTCTCCCTTCGGGAAG
CGTGGCGCTTTCTCATAGCTCACGCTGTAGGTATCTCAGTTCGGTGTAGGTCGTTCGCTCCAAGCTGGGC
TGTGTGCACGAACCCCCCGTTCAGCCCGACCGCTGCGCCTTATCCGGTAACTATCGTCTTGAGTCCAACC
CGGTAAGACACGACTTATCGCCACTGGCAGCAGCCACTGGTAACAGGATTAGCAGAGCGAGGTATGTAGG
CGGTGCTACAGAGTTCTTGAAGTGGTGGCCTAACTACGGCTACACTAGAAGAACAGTATTTGGTATCTGC
GCTCTGCTGAAGCCAGTTACCTTCGGAAAAAGAGTTGGTAGCTCTTGATCCGGCAAACAAACCACCGCTG
GTAGCGGTGGTTTTTTTGTTTGCAAGCAGCAGATTACGCGCAGAAAAAAAGGATCTCAAGAAGATCCTTT
GATCTTTTCTACGGGGTCTGACACTCAGTGGAACGAAAACTCACGTTAAGGGATTTTGGTCATGAGATTA
TCAAAAAGGATCTTCACCTAGATCCTTTTAAATTAAAAATGAAGTTTTAAATCAATCTAAAGTATATATG
AGTAAACTTGGTCTGACAGTTACCAATGCTTAATCAGTGAGGCACCTATCTCAGCGATCTGTCTATTTCG
TTCATCCATAGTTGCCTGACTCCCCGTCGTGTAGATAACTACGATACGGGAGGGCTTACCATCTGGCCCC
AGTGCTGCAATGATACCGCGAGACCCACGCTCACCGGCTCCAGATTTATCAGCAATAAACCAGCCAGCCG
GAAGGGCCGAGCGCAGAAGTGGTCCTGCAACTTTATCCGCCTCCATCCAGTCTATTAATTGTTGCCGGGA
AGCTAGAGTAAGTAGTTCGCCAGTTAATAGTTTGCGCAACGTTGTTGCCATTGCTACAGGCATCGTGGTG
TCACGCTCGTCGTTTGGTATGGCTTCATTCAGCTCCGGTTCCCAACGATCAAGGCGAGTTACATGATCCC
CCATGTTGTGCAAAAAAGCGGTTAGCTCCTTCGGTCCTCCGATCGTTGTCAGAAGTAAGTTGGCCGCAGT
GTTATCACTCATGGTTATGGCAGCACTGCATAATTCTCTTACTGTCATGCCATCCGTAAGATGCTTTTCT
GTGACTGGTGAGTACTCAACCAAGTCATTCTGAGAATAGTGTATGCGGCGACCGAGTTGCTCTTGCCCGG
CGTCAATACGGGATAATACCGCGCCACATAGCAGAACTTTAAAAGTGCTCATCATTGGAAAACGTTCTTC
GGGGCGAAAACTCTCAAGGATCTTACCGCTGTTGAGATCCAGTTCGATGTAACCCACTCGTGCACCCAAC
TGATCTTCAGCATCTTTTACTTTCACCAGCGTTTCTGGGTGAGCAAAAACAGGAAGGCAAAATGCCGCAA
AAAAGGGAATAAGGGCGACACGGAAATGTTGAATACTCATACTCTTCCTTTTTCAATATTATTGAAGCAT
TTATCAGGGTTATTGTCTCATGAGCGGATACATATTTGAATGTATTTAGAAAAATAAACAAATAGGGGTT
CCGCGCACATTTCCCCGAAAAGTGCCACCTGACGTCGACGGATCGGGAGATCGATCTCCCGATCCCCTAG
GGTCGACTCTCAGTACAATCTGCTCTGATGCCGCATAGTTAAGCCAGTATCTGCTCCCTGCTTGTGTGTT
GGAGGTCGCTGAGTAGTGCGCGAGCAAAATTTAAGCTACAACAAGGCAAGGCTTGACCGAC
Features (pLannotate 1.2.2; 18 found; start..end, strand, type, name):
     74..453     +  enhancer       CMV enhancer: human cytomegalovirus immediate early enhancer
    454..657     +  promoter       CMV promoter: human cytomegalovirus (CMV) immediate early promoter
    699..717     +  promoter       T7 promoter: promoter for bacteriophage T7 RNA polymerase
    788..1264    +  CDS            tadA: TADA_ECOLI - Also known as yfhC. Experimental evidence at protein level: Swiss-Prot protein existence level 1. Catalyzes the deamination of adenosine to inosine at the wobble position 34 of tRNA(Arg2). Essential for cell viability. From Escherichia coli (strain K12).
   1385..1876    +  CDS            tadA: TADA_ECOLI - Also known as yfhC. Experimental evidence at protein level: Swiss-Prot protein existence level 1. Catalyzes the deamination of adenosine to inosine at the wobble position 34 of tRNA(Arg2). Essential for cell viability. From Escherichia coli (strain K12).
   1976..3577    +  CDS            dCas9(N): N-terminal portion of catalytically inactive Streptococcus pyogenes dCas9 carrying the D10A mutation (Zetsche et al., 2015)
   3578..6072    +  CDS            Cas9(C) (fragment): C-terminal portion of Streptococcus pyogenes Cas9 (Zetsche et al., 2015)
   6194..6418    +  polyA_signal   bGH poly(A) signal: bovine growth hormone polyadenylation signal
   6422..6443    +  promoter       SV40 promoter (fragment): SV40 enhancer and early promoter
   6448..6464    +  misc_feature   MCS (fragment): pBluescript multiple cloning site
   6513..6529    -  protein_bind   lac operator: The lac repressor binds to the lac operator to inhibit transcription in E. coli. This inhibition can be relieved by adding lactose or isopropyl-β-D-thiogalactopyranoside (IPTG). lac repressor encoded by lacI
   6537..6567    -  promoter       lac promoter: promoter for the E. coli lac operon
   6582..6603    -  protein_bind   CAP binding site: CAP binding activates transcription in the presence of cAMP. E. coli catabolite activator protein
   6616..6708    -  CDS            lacI (fragment): lac repressor; lacI; The lac repressor binds to the lac operator to inhibit transcription in E. coli. This inhibition can be relieved by adding lactose or isopropyl-β-D-thiogalactopyranoside (IPTG).
   6891..7479    -  rep_origin     ori: high-copy-number ColE1/pMB1/pBR322/pUC origin of replication
   7650..8510    -  CDS            AmpR: β-lactamase; bla; confers resistance to ampicillin, carbenicillin, and related antibiotics
   8511..8615    -  promoter       AmpR promoter: bla
   8686..8730    -  misc_feature   bom (fragment): basis of mobility region from pBR322
