[The description below was written by a language model from this plasmid's Addgene catalogue record and pLannotate feature annotations shown in this document.]
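Description:
pCMV-ABEmax(TadA E59A, TadA*V106Q) is an 8,811 bp mammalian expression plasmid encoding a variant of the ABEmax adenine base editor. It is propagated in E. coli through a high-copy ColE1/pUC-type origin and selected with ampicillin via the β-lactamase gene and its own promoter. Residual backbone elements (lac promoter/operator, CAP site, and fragments of lacI, bom, an SV40 promoter and a pBluescript MCS) are cloning remnants rather than functional parts of the payload. No mammalian selection marker or reporter is annotated, which suits transient transfection. The two sequence records, one from the depositor and one from repository sequencing, have the same length and the same feature set, and differ only in where numbering begins.

The expression cassette uses the human cytomegalovirus immediate early enhancer and promoter, followed by a T7 promoter that could support in vitro transcription, and ends with a bovine growth hormone polyadenylation signal. The open reading frame comprises two tandem copies of the E. coli tRNA adenosine deaminase TadA, separated by linker-sized gaps, fused to Streptococcus pyogenes Cas9. The Cas9 is annotated as an N-terminal portion carrying D10A plus a C-terminal portion, consistent with a Cas9 D10A nickase. As the name indicates, the wild-type TadA copy carries E59A and the evolved TadA* copy carries V106Q. The associated publication concerns analysis and minimization of cellular RNA editing by DNA adenine base editors, so these substitutions were evidently made for that purpose. Nuclear localization signals are not annotated in the tables. The plasmid carries no guide RNA cassette, so a guide must be supplied separately to direct A•T to G•C conversion at target sites. The catalogue lists the insert species as human, although the annotated coding parts are bacterial in origin.
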