Addgene plasmid #125651: pCMV-ABEmax(TadA E59A, TadA*V106Q)
Purpose: pCMV-ABEmax(TadA E59A, TadA*V106Q) in mammalian cells
Depositing lab: David Liu. Depositing organization: Broad Institute. Publication: Analysis and minimization of cellular RNA editing by DNA adenine base editors. Rees HA, Wilson C, Doman JL, Liu DR. Sci Adv. 2019 May 8;5(5):eaax5717. doi: 10.1126/sciadv.aax5717. eCollection 2019 May. PubMed 31086823.
Backbone
  Vector backbone: CMV
  Vector type: Mammalian Expression
Growth in bacteria
  Bacterial resistance: Ampicillin, 100 μg/mL
  Growth temperature: 37°C
  Growth strain: DH5alpha
  Copy number: Unknown
Gene/Insert
  Gene/Insert name: ABEmax(TadA E59A TadA* V106Q)
  Species: H. sapiens (human)
Terms and licenses: Academic/Nonprofit Terms; Industry Terms: Not Available to Industry
How to cite: pCMV-ABEmax(TadA E59A, TadA*V106Q) was a gift from David Liu (Addgene plasmid # 125651 ; http://n2t.net/addgene:125651 ; RRID:Addgene_125651)
